Addgene plasmid #133471: pAV0584
Purpose: (Empty Backbone) Integration into fission yeast genome at ura4 locus with natMX selection cassette
Depositing lab: Sophie Martin. Depositing organization: Universite de Lausanne (UNIL). Publication: A toolbox of stable integration vectors in the fission yeast Schizosaccharomyces pombe. Vjestica A, Marek M, Nkosi PJ, Merlini L, Liu G, Berard M, Billault-Chaumartin I, Martin SG. J Cell Sci. 2020 Jan 8;133(1). pii: jcs.240754. doi: 10.1242/jcs.240754. PubMed 31801797.
Backbone
  Vector backbone: pUra4(AfeI)(pAV0133)
  Vector type: Yeast Expression
Growth in bacteria
  Bacterial resistance: Ampicillin, 100 μg/mL
  Growth temperature: 37°C
  Growth strain: DH5alpha
  Copy number: High Copy
Gene/Insert
  Gene/Insert name: None
Terms and licenses: Academic/Nonprofit Terms; Industry Terms: Not Available to Industry
Depositor comments: Please see the Resource Information section for an annotated Genbank file.
How to cite: pAV0584 was a gift from Sophie Martin (Addgene plasmid # 133471 ; http://n2t.net/addgene:133471 ; RRID:Addgene_133471)
