[The description below was written by a language model from this plasmid's Addgene catalogue record and pLannotate feature annotations shown in this document.]
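Description:
pAV0584 is an empty-backbone integration vector for the fission yeast Schizosaccharomyces pombe, built on the pUra4(AfeI) backbone (pAV0133) and forming part of a toolbox of stable integration vectors. It is designed to place cloned sequences into the genome at the ura4 locus rather than to be maintained episomally; no yeast replication origin is annotated. In E. coli it is propagated as a high-copy plasmid through a ColE1/pUC-type origin with ampicillin selection from the bla gene and its promoter. An f1 phage origin is also present, and short fragments of bom, rop, lacI and lacZα appear to be remnants of parental cloning vectors.

The targeting region consists of S. pombe genomic sequence that includes the ura4 coding sequence (orotidine 5'-phosphate decarboxylase, needed for uracil biosynthesis) and the neighbouring tam14 gene, providing homology to the ura4 locus. The backbone name suggests that AfeI is used to linearise the plasmid within this homology, although the record does not describe the integration mechanism in detail. Selection in yeast comes from the natMX cassette, in which the Ashbya gossypii TEF promoter and terminator drive nourseothricin acetyltransferase, conferring nourseothricin resistance.

No insert is present. Next to the natMX cassette lies a pBluescript-type multiple cloning site, with T7 and T3 promoters flanking the combined MCS and natMX segment and lac promoter/operator elements beyond the T3 side. Users can clone their own expression cassette here, such as a promoter, tagged gene and terminator. No yeast promoter for a payload is annotated, so this would need to be supplied with the insert.
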