Features (pLannotate 1.2.2; 20 found; start..end, strand, type, name):
    137..186     +  misc_feature   bom (fragment): basis of mobility region from pBR322
    284..553     -  CDS            tam14: TAM14_SCHPO - Experimental evidence at transcript level: Swiss-Prot protein existence level 2. May interact with target proteins during translocation into the lumen of the endoplasmic reticulum. May protect unfolded target proteins against degradation and facilitate correct glycosylation (By similarity). From Schizosaccharomyces pombe (strain 972 / ATCC 24843) (Fission yeast).
   1640..2434    +  CDS            S. pombe ura4: orotidine 5'-phosphate decarboxylase, required for uracil biosynthesis; Schizosaccharomyces pombe ura4
   2877..2925    +  misc_feature   bom (fragment): basis of mobility region from pBR322
   2953..3381    -  rep_origin     f1 ori (sequence partly withheld): f1 bacteriophage origin of replication; arrow indicates direction of (+) strand synthesis
   3385..3540    -  CDS            lacZα (fragment): LacZα fragment of β-galactosidase; lacZ fragment
   3548..3566    +  promoter       T7 promoter: promoter for bacteriophage T7 RNA polymerase
   3575..3677    -  misc_feature   MCS: pBluescript multiple cloning site
   3745..4088    +  promoter       TEF promoter: Ashbya gossypii TEF promoter
   4095..4659    +  CDS            NrsR (fragment): nourseothricin acetyltransferase; Streptomyces noursei nat1; confers resistance to nourseothricin
   4667..4864    +  terminator     TEF terminator: Ashbya gossypii TEF terminator
   4926..4944    -  promoter       T3 promoter: promoter for bacteriophage T3 RNA polymerase
   4989..5005    -  protein_bind   lac operator: The lac repressor binds to the lac operator to inhibit transcription in E. coli. This inhibition can be relieved by adding lactose or isopropyl-β-D-thiogalactopyranoside (IPTG). lac repressor encoded by lacI
   5013..5043    -  promoter       lac promoter: promoter for the E. coli lac operon
   5058..5079    -  protein_bind   CAP binding site: CAP binding activates transcription in the presence of cAMP. E. coli catabolite activator protein
   5092..5184    -  CDS            lacI (fragment): lac repressor; lacI; The lac repressor binds to the lac operator to inhibit transcription in E. coli. This inhibition can be relieved by adding lactose or isopropyl-β-D-thiogalactopyranoside (IPTG).
   5367..5955    -  rep_origin     ori: high-copy-number ColE1/pMB1/pBR322/pUC origin of replication
   6126..6986    -  CDS            AmpR: β-lactamase; bla; confers resistance to ampicillin, carbenicillin, and related antibiotics
   6987..7091    -  promoter       AmpR promoter: bla
   7186..35      +  CDS            rop (fragment) (across the origin): Rop protein, which maintains plasmids at low copy number; rop
>Addgene plasmid #133471 | pAV0584 | addgene full sequence | sequence record 263742 | Addgene NGS Result
TCGCGCGTTTCGGTGATGACGGTGAAAACCTCTGACACATGCAGCTCCCGGAGACGGTCACAGCTTGTCT
GTAAGCGGATGCCGGGAGCAGACAAGCCCGTCAGGGCGCGTCAGCGGGTGTTGGCGGGTGTCGGGGCTGG
CTTAACTATGCGGCATCAGAGCAGATTGTACTGAGAGTGCACCATAACCGGGTATTAGTCAAAACTAGTA
TACTTTTTCTCGGAGTATAATACACAATATCGGTGCAAATAGGTTTTAAAATTGCTCCAATCACATGTTC
TTAAGAAAAAAACGTCAAAAGAAATCTAAGTATTCCCAAAATAATTCCTCCTGACATGAGAAGAATAAAA
AACACTAAGATGCATTGTCAGTATGAAACACAAGCCAAAGTTGCTAACAATAGGATCAATTCTTACTTAC
TGGCAATGTTACGAGGAATCTTGGTAGGAGGATGTTTGGCAACATAACGTTCTTTTGAATTTGTTTTTAC
ACGACGAGTAATGTTCTTCTGAAACTGTGTGTTTGCACGACGCTGAGAGGGAGTTTGAACCGTCTAAAAG
ACATAGTTAGGATCCATGATGCACAGATTTCTAAAGATAAAACTACTTACAGGCATGTTGGTTTATTAAA
AAAGAAAAACAGGAATGATAAGAGGGAAAGAATACGTGTACAGAGCGCTTACATAATGAGTGAGTGTCAT
TATTGAGGAATGCCATGTCAGATTTGACACAACTCAGAACTTATTAACTTTTTATGATTGGAACTTTTGT
TTTGCCCAAGGAATTTTTAATGGAAGAAGTTGTTTTATAAATGATATTGAATTTATATCCACTCTTTTTA
GCGCATTTGCATCTCTACTTTAGGTTCTTCTTTGACTAGATTCTAGGATGCGTATTGGATATACTGGTCT
TTGAATCATTGTCGAAAAAAAAATTCATGGTTGTACCCATGAGCAAACTGCTTTTGTGGTTATCCATGTG
CTTCTTTTGTTCAGCATCTATCTTCTTAATCGCATGGAAGATTTGATTTAAACCAAAAGAAATATTGTTA
AACTTTGACAGAAGCTTTAAATTTTGATTCCATACATTAAATGGATAAAACTCCTGAAGCTTAGCTACAA
ATCCCACTGGCTATATGTATGCATTTGTGTTAAAAAAGTTTGTATAGATTATTTAATCTACTCAGCATTC
TTTCTCTAAATAGGAATTTGTTACTTAATGGAGAAAAAAATGTTTCGATTTACCTAGTGTATTTGTTTGT
ATACTCACGTTTAATTTCAAACATCCATTCTATCTTGTGTAATTTTTGGCATGGTGAAAAAGATAATCAG
CCTTATAATCTTTACAAAAGTAAGAAATTCTGTAAATAAGCCTTAATGCCCTTGCTTTAAATTAAAATGG
TTCTTTTTCATGATAATGTTTGCACTTTGTGAATATATTTTAGATAGTTCTGTGAGGTATAATTAAGATG
TTTTAGAGACTTATACAATTTTGTCTTTATAAATTCTTAATTGATTTTACCATCCCAGTTTAACTATGCT
TCGTCGGCATCTCTGCACATGTCGTGTTTTCTTACCGTATTGTCCTACCAAGAACCTCTTTTTTGCTTGG
ATCGAAATTAAAGGTTTAAAAGCAAAGTTATGGATGCTAGAGTATTTCAAAGCTATTCAGCTAGAGCTGA
GGGGATGAAAAATCCCATTGCCAAGGAATTGTTGGCTTTGATGGAAGAAAAGCAAAGCAACTTGTCAGTC
GCGGTCGATTTGACGAAGAAATCCGAAATCTTAGAATTGGTAGATAAAATTGGACCCTATGTCTGTGTTA
TCAAGACACATATTGACGTTGTCGAGGATTTCGACCAGGATATGGTAGAAAAACTGGTGGCCTTAGGTAA
AAAGCATCGTTTTCTTATCTTTGAGGATCGCAAATTCGCAGACATTGGAAATACCGTCAAGCTACAATAT
GCATCTGGTGTGTACAAAATTGCTTCTTGGGCTCATATCACAAATTGCCATACAGTGCCAGGCGAGGGTA
TTATACAAGGCCTCAAAGAAGTTGGTTTACCTTTGGGACGTGGTCTCTTGCTTTTGGCTGAAATGTCTTC
CAAAGGCTCTTTGGCTACTGGTTCCTACACAGAGAAAACCTTAGAATGGTTTGAGAAGCATACCGATTTT
TGCTTTGGCTTTATAGCTGGTCGTCGATTTCCTAACCTTCAAAGCGACTACATAACTATGTCCCCTGGTA
TCGGCTTGGATGTTAAAGGAGACGGGCTGGGACAGCAATATCGTACTCCTGAAGAAGTGATTGTAAACTG
CGGTAGCGATATCATCATTGTTGGTCGTGGAGTTTATGGAGCTGGTCGTAATCCTGTTGTCGAAGCCAAG
AGATATAGAGAAGCTGGTTGGAAGGCATATCAGCAAAGACTTTCTCAGCATTAAAAAAAGACTAATGTAA
AATTTTTTTGGTTGGTTATTGAAAAAGTCGATGCCTTGTTTGCGTTTGTTTTCCTAGGCGTTTTATGTCA
GAAGGCATTTAGAATTAGTATACAAGTACTCTTTGGTAAAATTTTATGTAGCGACTAAAATATTAACTAT
TATAGATAAACACCTTGGGAATAAAAAGTAATTTGCTATAGTAATTTATTAAACATGCTCCTACAACATT
ACCACAATCTTTTCTCTTGGATTGACATTGAATAAGAAAAGAGTGAATTTTTTTAGACTTGTAATGATAA
CTATGTACAAAGCCAATGAAAGATGTATGTAGATGAATGTAAAATACCATGTAGACAAACAAGATAAAAC
TTGGTTATAAACATTGGTGTTGGAACAGAATAAATTAGATGTCAAAAAGTTTCGTCAATATCACAAGCTT
GCTAGGGCGGTGTGAAATACCGCACAGATGCGTAAGGAGAAAATACCGCATCAGGAAATTGTAAGCGTTA
ATATTTTGTTAAAATTCGCGTTAAATTTTTGTTAAATCAGCTCATTTTTTAACCAATAGGCCGAAATCGG
CAAAATCCCTTATAAATCAAAAGAATAGACCGAGATAGGGT
[37 nt withheld, positions 3052-3088]
AAAGAACGTGGACTCCAACGTCAAAGG
[49 nt withheld, positions 3116-3164]
T
[91 nt withheld, positions 3166-3256]
G
[124 nt withheld, positions 3258-3381]
CCATTCGCCATTCAGGCTGCGCAACTGTTGGGAAGGGCGATCGGTGCGGGCCTCTTCGCTATTACGCCAG
CTGGCGAAAGGGGGATGTGCTGCAAGGCGATTAAGTTGGGTAACGCCAGGGTTTTCCCAGTCACGACGTT
GTAAAACGACGGCCAGTGAGCGCGCGTAATACGACTCACTATAGGGCGAATTGGGTACCGGGCCCCCCCT
CGAGGTCGACGGTATCGATAAGCTTGATATCGAATTCCTGCAGCCCGGGGGATCCACTAGTTCTAGAGCG
GCCGCCACCGCGGTGGTTAATTAAGGCGCGCCAGATCTGAGCTCGTTTAGCTTGCCTCGTCCCCGCCGGG
TCACCCGGCCAGCGACATGGAGGCCCAGAATACCCTCCTTGACAGTCTTGACGTGCGCAGCTCAGGGGCA
TGATGTGACTGTCGCCCGTACATTTAGCCCATACATCCCCATGTATAATCATTTGCATCCATACATTTTG
ATGGCCGCACGGCGCGAAGCAAAAATTACGGCTCCTCGCTGCAGACCTGCGAGCAGGGAAACGCTCCCCT
CACAGACGCGTTGAATTGTCCCCACGCCGCGCCCCTGTAGAGAAATATAAAAGGTTAGGATTTGCCACTG
AGGTTCTTCTTTCATATACTTCCTTTTTAAATCTTGCTAGGATACAGTTCTCACATCACATCCGAACATA
AACAACCATGGGTACCACTCTTGACGACACGGCTTACCGGTACCGCACCAGTGTCCCGGGGGACGCCGAG
GCCATCGAGGCACTGGATGGGTCCTTCACCACCGACACCGTCTTCCGCGTCACCGCCACCGGGGACGGCT
TCACCCTGCGGGAGGTGCCGGTGGACCCGCCCCTGACCAAGGTGTTCCCCGACGACGAATCGGACGACGA
ATCGGACGACGGGGAGGACGGCGACCCGGACTCTCGGACGTTCGTCGCGTACGGGGACGACGGCGACCTG
GCGGGCTTCGTGGTCGTCTCGTACTCCGGCTGGAACCGCCGGCTGACCGTCGAGGACATCGAGGTCGCCC
CGGAGCACCGGGGGCACGGGGTCGGGCGCGCGTTGATGGGGCTCGCGACGGAGTTCGCCCGCGAGCGGGG
TGCCGGGCACCTCTGGCTGGAGGTCACCAACGTCAACGCACCGGCGATCCACGCGTACCGGCGGATGGGG
TTCACCCTCTGCGGCCTGGACACCGCCCTGTACGACGGCACCGCCTCGGACGGCGAGCAGGCGCTCTACA
TGAGCATGCCCTGCCCCTAATCAGTACTGACAATAAAAAGATTCTTGTTTTCAAGAACTTGTCATTTGTA
TAGTTTTTTTATATTGTAGTTGTTCTATTTTAATCAAATGTTAGCGTGATTTATATTTTTTTTCGCCTCG
ACATCATCTGCCCAGATGCGAAGTTAAGTGCGCAGAAAGTAATATCATGCGTCAATCGTATGTGAATGCT
GGTCGCTATACTGCTGTCGATTCGATACTAACGCCGCCATCCACCTGCAGGTAATCACGTGCCAGCTTTT
GTTCCCTTTAGTGAGGGTTAATTGCGCGCTTGGCGTAATCATGGTCATAGCTGTTTCCTGTGTGAAATTG
TTATCCGCTCACAATTCCACACAACATACGAGCCGGAAGCATAAAGTGTAAAGCCTGGGGTGCCTAATGA
GTGAGCTAACTCACATTAATTGCGTTGCGCTCACTGCCCGCTTTCCAGTCGGGAAACCTGTCGTGCCAGC
TGCATTAATGAATCGGCCAACGCGCGGGGAGAGGCGGTTTGCGTATTGGGCGCTCTTCCGCTTCCTCGCT
CACTGACTCGCTGCGCTCGGTCGTTCGGCTGCGGCGAGCGGTATCAGCTCACTCAAAGGCGGTAATACGG
TTATCCACAGAATCAGGGGATAACGCAGGAAAGAACATGTGAGCAAAAGGCCAGCAAAAGGCCAGGAACC
GTAAAAAGGCCGCGTTGCTGGCGTTTTTCCATAGGCTCCGCCCCCCTGACGAGCATCACAAAAATCGACG
CTCAAGTCAGAGGTGGCGAAACCCGACAGGACTATAAAGATACCAGGCGTTTCCCCCTGGAAGCTCCCTC
GTGCGCTCTCCTGTTCCGACCCTGCCGCTTACCGGATACCTGTCCGCCTTTCTCCCTTCGGGAAGCGTGG
CGCTTTCTCATAGCTCACGCTGTAGGTATCTCAGTTCGGTGTAGGTCGTTCGCTCCAAGCTGGGCTGTGT
GCACGAACCCCCCGTTCAGCCCGACCGCTGCGCCTTATCCGGTAACTATCGTCTTGAGTCCAACCCGGTA
AGACACGACTTATCGCCACTGGCAGCAGCCACTGGTAACAGGATTAGCAGAGCGAGGTATGTAGGCGGTG
CTACAGAGTTCTTGAAGTGGTGGCCTAACTACGGCTACACTAGAAGAACAGTATTTGGTATCTGCGCTCT
GCTGAAGCCAGTTACCTTCGGAAAAAGAGTTGGTAGCTCTTGATCCGGCAAACAAACCACCGCTGGTAGC
GGTGGTTTTTTTGTTTGCAAGCAGCAGATTACGCGCAGAAAAAAAGGATCTCAAGAAGATCCTTTGATCT
TTTCTACGGGGTCTGACGCTCAGTGGAACGAAAACTCACGTTAAGGGATTTTGGTCATGAGATTATCAAA
AAGGATCTTCACCTAGATCCTTTTAAATTAAAAATGAAGTTTTAAATCAATCTAAAGTATATATGAGTAA
ACTTGGTCTGACAGTTACCAATGCTTAATCAGTGAGGCACCTATCTCAGCGATCTGTCTATTTCGTTCAT
CCATAGTTGCCTGACTCCCCGTCGTGTAGATAACTACGATACGGGAGGGCTTACCATCTGGCCCCAGTGC
TGCAATGATACCGCGAGACCCACGCTCACCGGCTCCAGATTTATCAGCAATAAACCAGCCAGCCGGAAGG
GCCGAGCGCAGAAGTGGTCCTGCAACTTTATCCGCCTCCATCCAGTCTATTAATTGTTGCCGGGAAGCTA
GAGTAAGTAGTTCGCCAGTTAATAGTTTGCGCAACGTTGTTGCCATTGCTACAGGCATCGTGGTGTCACG
CTCGTCGTTTGGTATGGCTTCATTCAGCTCCGGTTCCCAACGATCAAGGCGAGTTACATGATCCCCCATG
TTGTGCAAAAAAGCGGTTAGCTCCTTCGGTCCTCCGATCGTTGTCAGAAGTAAGTTGGCCGCAGTGTTAT
CACTCATGGTTATGGCAGCACTGCATAATTCTCTTACTGTCATGCCATCCGTAAGATGCTTTTCTGTGAC
TGGTGAGTACTCAACCAAGTCATTCTGAGAATAGTGTATGCGGCGACCGAGTTGCTCTTGCCCGGCGTCA
ATACGGGATAATACCGCGCCACATAGCAGAACTTTAAAAGTGCTCATCATTGGAAAACGTTCTTCGGGGC
GAAAACTCTCAAGGATCTTACCGCTGTTGAGATCCAGTTCGATGTAACCCACTCGTGCACCCAACTGATC
TTCAGCATCTTTTACTTTCACCAGCGTTTCTGGGTGAGCAAAAACAGGAAGGCAAAATGCCGCAAAAAAG
GGAATAAGGGCGACACGGAAATGTTGAATACTCATACTCTTCCTTTTTCAATATTATTGAAGCATTTATC
AGGGTTATTGTCTCATGAGCGGATACATATTTGAATGTATTTAGAAAAATAAACAAATAGGGGTTCCGCG
CACATTTCCCCGAAAAGTGCCACCTGACGTCTAAGAAACCATTATTATCATGACATTAACCTATAAAAAT
AGGCGTATCACGAGGCCCTTTCGTC
